>Addgene plasmid #39397 | TAL2039 | depositor partial sequence | sequence record 49699 | TAL2039 sequence 1232 bps
GAACCTGACCCCAGACCAGGTAGTCGCAATCGCGTCAAACGGAGGGGGAAAGCAAGCCCTGGAAACCGTG
CAAAGGTTGTTGCCGGTCCTTTGTCAAGACCACGGCCTTACACCGGAGCAAGTCGTGGCCATTGCAAATA
ATAACGGTGGCAAACAGGCTCTTGAGACGGTTCAGAGACTTCTCCCAGTTCTCTGTCAAGCCCACGGGCT
GACTCCCGATCAAGTTGTAGCGATTGCGTCGAACATTGGAGGGAAACAAGCATTGGAGACTGTCCAACGG
CTCCTTCCCGTGTTGTGTCAAGCCCACGGTTTGACGCCTGCACAAGTGGTCGCCATCGCCTCCAATATTG
GCGGTAAGCAGGCGCTGGAAACAGTACAGCGCCTGCTGCCTGTACTGTGCCAGGATCATGGACTGACCCC
AGACCAGGTAGTCGCAATCGCGAACAATAATGGGGGAAAGCAAGCCCTGGAAACCGTGCAAAGGTTGTTG
CCGGTCCTTTGTCAAGACCACGGCCTTACACCGGAGCAAGTCGTGGCCATTGCAAGCAACATCGGTGGCA
AACAGGCTCTTGAGACGGTTCAGAGACTTCTCCCAGTTCTCTGTCAAGCCCACGGGCTGACTCCCGATCA
AGTTGTAGCGATTGCGTCGAACATTGGAGGGAAACAAGCATTGGAGACTGTCCAACGGCTCCTTCCCGTG
TTGTGTCAAGCCCACGGTTTGACGCCTGCACAAGTGGTCGCCATCGCCAACAACAACGGCGGTAAGCAGG
CGCTGGAAACAGTACAGCGCCTGCTGCCTGTACTGTGCCAGGATCATGGACTGACCCCAGACCAGGTAGT
CGCAATCGCGTCAAACGGAGGGGGAAAGCAAGCCCTGGAAACCGTGCAAAGGTTGTTGCCGGTCCTTTGT
CAAGACCACGGCCTTACACCGGAGCAAGTCGTGGCCATTGCATCCCACGACGGTGGCAAACAGGCTCTTG
AGACGGTTCAGAGACTTCTCCCAGTTCTCTGTCAAGCCCACGGGCTGACTCCCGATCAAGTTGTAGCGAT
TGCGAATAACAATGGAGGGAAACAAGCATTGGAGACTGTCCAACGGCTCCTTCCCGTGTTGTGTCAAGCC
CACGGTTTGACGCCTGCACAAGTGGTCGCCATCGCCTCGAATGGCGGCGGTAAGCAGGCGCTGGAAACAG
TACAGCGCCTGCTGCCTGTACTGTGCCAGGATCATGGACTGA
