>Addgene plasmid #39397 | TAL2039 | addgene partial sequence | sequence record 52632 | JDS-TALEN-F
TGTGGCGGGTGAGCTTAGGGGGCCTCCGCTCCAGCTCGACACCGGGCAGCTGCTGAAGATCGCGAAGAGA
GGGGGAGTAACAGCGGTAGAGGCAGTGCACGCCTGGCGCAATGCGCTCACCGGGGCCCCCTTGAACCTGA
CCCCAGACCAGGTAGTCGCAATCGCGTCAAACGGAGGGGGAAAGCAAGCCCTGGAAACCGTGCAAAGGTT
GTTGCCGGTCCTTTGTCAAGACCACGGCCTTACACCGGAGCAAGTCGTGGCCATTGCAAATAATAACGGT
GGCAAACAGGCTCTTGAGACGGTTCAGAGACTTCTCCCAGTTCTCTGTCAAGCCCACGGGCTGACTCCCG
ATCAAGTTGTAGCGATTGCGTCGAACATTGGAGGGAAACAAGCATTGGAGACTGTCCAACGGCTCCTTCC
CGTGTTGTGTCAAGCCCACGGTTTGACGCCTGCACAAGTGGTCGCCATCGCCTCCAATATTGGCGGTAAG
CAGGCGCTGGAAACAGTACAGCGCCTGCTGCCTGTACTGTGCCAGGATCATGGACTGACCCCAGACCAGG
TAGTCGCAATCGCGAACAATAATGGGGGAAAGCAAGCCCTGGAAACCGTGCAAAGGTTGTTGCCGGTCCT
TTGTCAAGACCACGGCCTTACACCGGAGCAAGTCGTGGCCATTGCAAGCAACATCGGTGGCAAACAGGCT
CTTGAGACGGTTCAGAGACTTCTCCCAGTTCTCTGTCAAGCCCACGGGCTGACTCCCGATCAAGTTGTAG
CGATTGCGTCGAACATTGGAGGGAAACAAGCATTGGAGACTGTCCAACGGCTCCTTCCCGTGTTGTGTCA
AGCCCACGGTTTGACGCCTGCACAAGTGGTCGCCATCGCCAACAACAACGGCGGTAAGCAGGCGCTGGAA
ACAGTACAGCGCCTGCTGCCTGTACTGTGCCAGGATCATGGACTGACCCCA
