[The description below was written by a language model from this plasmid's Addgene catalogue record.]
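Description:
TAL2039 is a mammalian expression plasmid encoding the right-hand monomer of a TALE nuclease pair directed against eGFP (eGFP-TALEN-20-Right). It is built on the JDS74 TALEN expression backbone, recorded as about 6.4 kb without insert. It is propagated in E. coli as a high-copy plasmid under ampicillin selection. The vector type is listed as mammalian expression with T7, which implies a T7 promoter that could support in vitro transcription, although no feature table is available to confirm how it is arranged.

The insert is roughly 1.2 kb and consists of an array of TALE repeats, produced as part of a study describing the FLASH method for high-throughput TALEN assembly. It was cloned into the backbone through BsmBI sites, which were destroyed in the process. BsmBI is a type IIS enzyme that cuts outside its recognition sequence, which allows the repeat array to be joined in frame with the flanking backbone coding sequence. The backbone supplies a 3X Flag tag at the N terminus for detection and a wild-type FokI nuclease domain at the C terminus. Expression is driven by the CMV promoter. The record lists the insert species as human, but the name indicates that the target is an eGFP reporter sequence, and the depositor specifies a defined binding site.

FokI cleaves as a dimer, so this construct is meant to be co-expressed with a matching left-hand TALEN that binds the opposite strand nearby. Together they create a double-strand break in eGFP, typically to measure nuclease activity through loss of reporter fluorescence. The depositor notes that the repetitive TALE array is prone to recombination in bacteria and recommends verifying the plasmid by diagnostic digest before use.
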