Addgene plasmid #39397: TAL2039
Depositing lab: Keith Joung. Depositing organization: Massachusetts General Hospital. Publication: FLASH assembly of TALENs for high-throughput genome editing. Reyon D, Tsai SQ, Khayter C, Foden JA, Sander JD, Joung JK. Nat Biotechnol. 2012 Apr 8. doi: 10.1038/nbt.2170. PubMed 22484455.
Backbone
  Vector backbone: JDS74
  Backbone manufacturer: Joung lab (Addgene Plasmid # 32288)
  Backbone size w/o insert (bp): 6447
  Vector type: Mammalian Expression ; T7
Growth in bacteria
  Bacterial resistance: Ampicillin, 100 μg/mL
  Growth temperature: 37°C
  Growth strain: XL1 Blue
  Copy number: High Copy
Gene/Insert
  Gene/Insert name: eGFP-TALEN-20-Right
  Species: H. sapiens (human)
  Insert size (bp): 1232
  Promoter: CMV
  Tag / fusion protein: 3X Flag (N terminal on backbone); WT FOKI (C terminal on backbone)
  Cloning method: Restriction Enzyme; 5′ cloning site BsmBI (destroyed during cloning); 3′ cloning site BsmBI (destroyed during cloning)
  Sequencing primers: 5′ CMV-F
Terms and licenses: Academic/Nonprofit Terms; Industry Terms: Not Available to Industry
Depositor comments: Target binding site: TTGAAGAAGTCGTG To reduce the chance of recombination in this plasmid, do not grow in liquid culture for more than 12-14 hours. It is strongly recommended that users perform a diagnostic digest to verify this plasmid prior to use. For example, a double digest of the plasmid with BamHI and KpnI should result in two bands at 1.9kb and 5.8kb
How to cite: TAL2039 was a gift from Keith Joung (Addgene plasmid # 39397 ; http://n2t.net/addgene:39397 ; RRID:Addgene_39397)
